LOCUS       Exported 6865 bp ds-DNA circular SYN 13-MAY-2021
DEFINITION  Expresses N-terminus to aa428 of PhiC31 integrase fused to FRB CID.
ACCESSION   .
VERSION     .
KEYWORDS    pBW1346_pCAG-PV1-PhiC31-N428-L1-FRB-NLS-BGHpA
SOURCE      synthetic DNA construct
  ORGANISM  synthetic DNA construct
REFERENCE   1 (bases 1 to 6865)
  AUTHORS   Weinberg BH, Cho JH, Agarwal Y, Pham NTH, Caraballo LD, Walkosz M,
            Ortega C, Trexler M, Tague N, Law B, Benman WKJ, Letendre J, Beal J
            , Wong WW
  TITLE     High-performance chemical- and light-inducible recombinases in
            mammalian cells and mice
  JOURNAL   Nature Communications (2019) volume 10, Article number: 4845
REFERENCE   2 (bases 1 to 6865)
  AUTHORS   .
  TITLE     Direct Submission
  JOURNAL   Exported May 13, 2021 from SnapGene Server 1.1.58
            http://www.snapgene.com
FEATURES             Location/Qualifiers
     source          1..6865
                     /organism="synthetic DNA construct"
                     /mol_type="other DNA"
     primer_bind     complement(22..38)
                     /label=M13 rev
                     /note="common sequencing primer, one of multiple similar
                     variants"
     primer_bind     complement(22..38)
                     /label=M13 Reverse
                     /note="In lacZ gene. Also called M13-rev"
     primer_bind     complement(35..57)
                     /label=M13/pUC Reverse
                     /note="In lacZ gene"
     protein_bind    46..62
                     /label=lac operator
                     /bound_moiety="lac repressor encoded by lacI"
                     /note="The lac repressor binds to the lac operator to
                     inhibit transcription in E. coli. This inhibition can be
                     relieved by adding lactose or
                     isopropyl-beta-D-thiogalactopyranoside (IPTG)."
     promoter        complement(70..100)
                     /label=lac promoter
                     /note="promoter for the E. coli lac operon"
     protein_bind    115..136
                     /label=CAP binding site
                     /bound_moiety="E. coli catabolite activator protein"
                     /note="CAP binding activates transcription in the presence
                     of cAMP."
     rep_origin      221..355
                     /label=SV40 ori
                     /note="SV40 origin of replication"
     primer_bind     282..301
                     /label=SV40pro-F
                     /note="SV40 promoter/origin, forward primer"
     polyA_signal    375..509
                     /label=SV40 poly(A) signal
                     /note="SV40 polyadenylation signal"
     primer_bind     complement(412..431)
                     /label=SV40pA-R
                     /note="SV40 polyA, reverse primer"
     primer_bind     466..485
                     /label=EBV-rev
                     /note="SV40 polyA terminator, reverse primer"
     primer_bind     complement(577..594)
                     /label=L4440
                     /note="L4440 vector, forward primer"
     rep_origin      complement(748..1336)
                     /direction=LEFT
                     /label=ori
                     /note="high-copy-number ColE1/pMB1/pBR322/pUC origin of
                     replication"
     primer_bind     complement(828..847)
                     /label=pBR322ori-F
                     /note="pBR322 origin, forward primer"
     CDS             complement(1507..2367)
                     /codon_start=1
                     /gene="bla"
                     /product="beta-lactamase"
                     /label=AmpR
                     /note="confers resistance to ampicillin, carbenicillin, and
                     related antibiotics"
                     /translation="MSIQHFRVALIPFFAAFCLPVFAHPETLVKVKDAEDQLGARVGYI
                     ELDLNSGKILESFRPEERFPMMSTFKVLLCGAVLSRIDAGQEQLGRRIHYSQNDLVEYS
                     PVTEKHLTDGMTVRELCSAAITMSDNTAANLLLTTIGGPKELTAFLHNMGDHVTRLDRW
                     EPELNEAIPNDERDTTMPVAMATTLRKLLTGELLTLASRQQLIDWMEADKVAGPLLRSA
                     LPAGWFIADKSGAGERGSRGIIAALGPDGKPSRIVVIYTTGSQATMDERNRQIAEIGAS
                     LIKHW"
     primer_bind     2130..2149
                     /label=Amp-R
                     /note="Ampicillin resistance gene, reverse primer"
     promoter        complement(2368..2472)
                     /gene="bla"
                     /label=AmpR promoter
     enhancer        2503..2882
                     /label=CMV enhancer
                     /note="human cytomegalovirus immediate early enhancer"
     promoter        2884..3159
                     /label=chicken beta-actin promoter
     intron          3160..4175
                     /label=chimeric intron
                     /note="chimera between introns from chicken beta-actin and
                     rabbit beta-globin"
     primer_bind     4099..4121
                     /label=pCAGGS-5
                     /note="Chimeric intron in CAG promoter, forward primer"
     primer_bind     4183..4202
                     /label=pCAG-F
                     /note="Rabbit beta-globin intron, for pCAG plasmids,
                     forward primer"
     regulatory      4304..4313
                     /regulatory_class="other"
                     /note="vertebrate consensus sequence for strong initiation
                     of translation (Kozak, 1987)"
     CDS             5636..5911
                     /codon_start=1
                     /product="T2098L mutant of FKBP-rapamycin binding domain of
                     human FRAP"
                     /label=FRB*
                     /note="binds synthetic ligands such as AP21967"
                     /translation="ILWHEMWHEGLEEASRLYFGERNVKGMFEVLEPLHAMMERGPQTL
                     KETSFNQAYGRDLMEAQEWCRKYMKSGNVKDLLQAWDLYYHVFRRIS"
     CDS             5912..5932
                     /codon_start=1
                     /product="nuclear localization signal of SV40 (simian virus
                     40) large T antigen"
                     /label=SV40 NLS
                     /translation="PKKKRKV"
     polyA_signal    5942..6166
                     /label=bGH poly(A) signal
                     /note="bovine growth hormone polyadenylation signal"
     primer_bind     complement(6406..6425)
                     /label=Bglob-pA-R
                     /note="Rabbit beta-globin polyA region, reverse primer"
     polyA_signal    6471..6526
                     /label=-beta-globin poly(A) signal
                     /note="rabbit beta-globin polyadenylation signal (Gil and
                     Proudfoot, 1987)"
     primer_bind     complement(6525..6544)
                     /label=rbglobpA-R
                     /note="Rabbit beta-globin polyA, reverse primer. Also
                     called rb-glob-pA-term-R"
ORIGIN
        1 cccaagcttg gcgtaatcat ggtcatagct gtttcctgtg tgaaattgtt atccgctcac
       61 aattccacac aacatacgag ccggaagcat aaagtgtaaa gcctggggtg cctaatgagt
      121 gagctaactc acattaattg cgttgcgctc actgcccgct ttccagtcgg gaaacctgtc
      181 gtgccagcgg atccgcatct caattagtca gcaaccatag tcccgcccct aactccgccc
      241 agttccgccc attctccgcc ccatggctga ctaatttttt ttatttatgc agaggccgag
      301 gccgcctcgg cctctgagct attccagaag tagtgaggag gcttttttgg aggcctaggc
      361 ttttgcaaaa agctaacttg tttattgcag cttataatgg ttacaaataa agcaatagca
      421 tcacaaattt cacaaataaa gcattttttt cactgcattc tagttgtggt ttgtccaaac
      481 tcatcaatgt atcttatcat gtctggatcc gctgcattaa tgaatcggcc aacgcgcggg
      541 gagaggcggt ttgcgtattg ggcgctcttc cgcttcctcg ctcactgact cgctgcgctc
      601 ggtcgttcgg ctgcggcgag cggtatcagc tcactcaaag gcggtaatac ggttatccac
      661 agaatcaggg gataacgcag gaaagaacat gtgagcaaaa ggccagcaaa aggccaggaa
      721 ccgtaaaaag gccgcgttgc tggcgttttt ccataggctc cgcccccctg acgagcatca
      781 caaaaatcga cgctcaagtc agaggtggcg aaacccgaca ggactataaa gataccaggc
      841 gtttccccct ggaagctccc tcgtgcgctc tcctgttccg accctgccgc ttaccggata
      901 cctgtccgcc tttctccctt cgggaagcgt ggcgctttct catagctcac gctgtaggta
      961 tctcagttcg gtgtaggtcg ttcgctccaa gctgggctgt gtgcacgaac cccccgttca
     1021 gcccgaccgc tgcgccttat ccggtaacta tcgtcttgag tccaacccgg taagacacga
     1081 cttatcgcca ctggcagcag ccactggtaa caggattagc agagcgaggt atgtaggcgg
     1141 tgctacagag ttcttgaagt ggtggcctaa ctacggctac actagaagaa cagtatttgg
     1201 tatctgcgct ctgctgaagc cagttacctt cggaaaaaga gttggtagct cttgatccgg
     1261 caaacaaacc accgctggta gcggtggttt ttttgtttgc aagcagcaga ttacgcgcag
     1321 aaaaaaagga tctcaagaag atcctttgat cttttctacg gggtctgacg ctcagtggaa
     1381 cgaaaactca cgttaaggga ttttggtcat gagattatca aaaaggatct tcacctagat
     1441 ccttttaaat taaaaatgaa gttttaaatc aatctaaagt atatatgagt aaacttggtc
     1501 tgacagttac caatgcttaa tcagtgaggc acctatctca gcgatctgtc tatttcgttc
     1561 atccatagtt gcctgactcc ccgtcgtgta gataactacg atacgggagg gcttaccatc
     1621 tggccccagt gctgcaatga taccgcgaga cccacgctca ccggctccag atttatcagc
     1681 aataaaccag ccagccggaa gggccgagcg cagaagtggt cctgcaactt tatccgcctc
     1741 catccagtct attaattgtt gccgggaagc tagagtaagt agttcgccag ttaatagttt
     1801 gcgcaacgtt gttgccattg ctacaggcat cgtggtgtca cgctcgtcgt ttggtatggc
     1861 ttcattcagc tccggttccc aacgatcaag gcgagttaca tgatccccca tgttgtgcaa
     1921 aaaagcggtt agctccttcg gtcctccgat cgttgtcaga agtaagttgg ccgcagtgtt
     1981 atcactcatg gttatggcag cactgcataa ttctcttact gtcatgccat ccgtaagatg
     2041 cttttctgtg actggtgagt actcaaccaa gtcattctga gaatagtgta tgcggcgacc
     2101 gagttgctct tgcccggcgt caatacggga taataccgcg ccacatagca gaactttaaa
     2161 agtgctcatc attggaaaac gttcttcggg gcgaaaactc tcaaggatct taccgctgtt
     2221 gagatccagt tcgatgtaac ccactcgtgc acccaactga tcttcagcat cttttacttt
     2281 caccagcgtt tctgggtgag caaaaacagg aaggcaaaat gccgcaaaaa agggaataag
     2341 ggcgacacgg aaatgttgaa tactcatact cttccttttt caatattatt gaagcattta
     2401 tcagggttat tgtctcatga gcggatacat atttgaatgt atttagaaaa ataaacaaat
     2461 aggggttccg cgcacatttc cccgaaaagt gccacctggg tcgacattga ttattgacta
     2521 gttattaata gtaatcaatt acggggtcat tagttcatag cccatatatg gagttccgcg
     2581 ttacataact tacggtaaat ggcccgcctg gctgaccgcc caacgacccc cgcccattga
     2641 cgtcaataat gacgtatgtt cccatagtaa cgccaatagg gactttccat tgacgtcaat
     2701 gggtggagta tttacggtaa actgcccact tggcagtaca tcaagtgtat catatgccaa
     2761 gtacgccccc tattgacgtc aatgacggta aatggcccgc ctggcattat gcccagtaca
     2821 tgaccttatg ggactttcct acttggcagt acatctacgt attagtcatc gctattacca
     2881 tggtcgaggt gagccccacg ttctgcttca ctctccccat ctcccccccc tccccacccc
     2941 caattttgta tttatttatt ttttaattat tttgtgcagc gatgggggcg gggggggggg
     3001 gggcgcgcgc caggcggggc ggggcggggc gaggggcggg gcggggcgag gcggaaaggt
     3061 gcggcggcag ccaatcagag cggcgcgctc cgaaagtttc cttttatggc gaggcggcgg
     3121 cggcggcggc cctataaaaa gcgaagcgcg cggcgggcgg gagtcgctgc gttgccttcg
     3181 ccccgtgccc cgctccgcgc cgcctcgcgc cgcccgcccc ggctctgact gaccgcgtta
     3241 ctcccacagg tgagcgggcg ggacggccct tctcctccgg gctgtaatta gcgcttggtt
     3301 taatgacggc tcgtttcttt tctgtggctg cgtgaaagcc ttaaagggct ccgggagggc
     3361 cctttgtgcg ggggggagcg gctcgggggg tgcgtgcgtg tgtgtgtgcg tggggagcgc
     3421 cgcgtgcggc tccgcgctgc ccggcggctg tgagcgctgc gggcgcggcg cggggctttg
     3481 tgcgctccgc agtgtgcgcg aggggagcgc ggccgggggc ggtgccccgc ggtgcggggg
     3541 gggctgcgag gggaacaaag gctgcgtgcg gggtgtgtgc gtgggggggt gagcaggggg
     3601 tgtgggcgcg gcggtcgggc tgtaaccccc ccctgcaccc ccctccccga gttgctgagc
     3661 acggcccggc ttcgggtgcg gggctccgta cggggcgtgg cgcggggctc gccgtgccgg
     3721 gcggggggtg gcggcaggtg ggggtgccgg gcggggcggg gccgcctcgg gccggggagg
     3781 gctcggggga ggggcgcggc ggcccccgga gcgccggcgg ctgtcgaggc gcggcgagcc
     3841 gcagccattg ccttttatgg taatcgtgcg agagggcgca gggacttcct ttgtcccaaa
     3901 tctgtgcgga gccgaaatct gggaggcgcc gccgcacccc ctctagcggg cgcggggcga
     3961 agcggtgcgg cgccggcagg aaggaaatgg gcggggaggg ccttcgtgcg tcgccgcgcc
     4021 gccgtcccct tctccctctc cagcctcggg gctgtccgcg gggggacggc tgccttcggg
     4081 ggggacgggg cagggcgggg ttcggcttct ggcgtgtgac cggcggctct agagcctctg
     4141 ctaaccatgt tcatgccttc ttctttttcc tacagctcct gggcaacgtg ctggttattg
     4201 tgctgtctca tcattttggc aaagaattga ttaattcgag cgaaggcgcg cccattactc
     4261 gcatccattc tcaggctgtc tcgtctcgtc tcgcacgcgt gccgccacca tggataccta
     4321 cgccggagcc tacgacagac agagccggga gagagagaac agcagcgccg ccagccccgc
     4381 cacccagaga agcgccaacg aggataaggc cgccgatctg cagagagagg tggagaggga
     4441 cggcggcaga ttcagatttg tgggccactt cagcgaggcc cctggcacca gcgccttcgg
     4501 caccgccgag agacccgagt tcgagagaat cctgaacgag tgtagggccg gcaggctgaa
     4561 catgatcatc gtgtacgacg tgtcccggtt cagcaggctg aaggtgatgg acgccatccc
     4621 tatcgtgtcc gagctgctgg ccctgggcgt gaccatcgtg tccacccagg aaggcgtctt
     4681 tagacagggc aacgtgatgg acctgatcca cctgatcatg aggctggacg ccagccacaa
     4741 ggagagcagc ctgaagagcg ccaagatcct ggacaccaag aacctgcaga gggagctggg
     4801 cggctatgtg ggcggcaagg ccccctacgg cttcgagctg gtgtccgaga ccaaggagat
     4861 cacccggaac ggcaggatgg tgaacgtggt gatcaacaag ctggcccaca gcaccacccc
     4921 cctgaccggc cccttcgagt ttgagcccga cgtgatcagg tggtggtggc gggagatcaa
     4981 gacccacaag cacctgcctt tcaagcccgg cagccaggcc gccatccacc ccggcagcat
     5041 caccggcctg tgtaagagaa tggacgccga cgccgtgccc accagaggcg agaccatcgg
     5101 caagaaaacc gccagcagcg cctgggaccc cgccaccgtg atgagaatcc tgagggaccc
     5161 taggatcgcc ggcttcgccg ccgaggtgat ctacaagaag aagcccgacg gcacccccac
     5221 caccaagatc gagggctaca gaatccagag agaccccatc accctgagac ctgtggagct
     5281 ggactgtggc cctatcatcg agcctgccga gtggtacgag ctgcaggcct ggctggacgg
     5341 cagaggcaga ggcaagggcc tgagcagagg ccaggccatc ctgagcgcca tggacaagct
     5401 gtactgtgag tgtggcgccg tgatgaccag caagagaggc gaggagagca tcaaggacag
     5461 ctaccggtgc cggagaagaa aggtggtgga ccccagcgcc cctggccagc acgagggcac
     5521 ctgtaatgtg agcatggccg ccctggacaa gttcgtggcc gagcggatct tcaacaagat
     5581 ccggcacgcc gagtccggag ggtctggctc cggatcaagt ggtggcagcg gtaccatcct
     5641 ctggcatgag atgtggcatg aaggcctgga agaggcatct cgtttgtact ttggggaaag
     5701 gaacgtgaaa ggcatgtttg aggtgctgga gcccttgcat gctatgatgg aacggggccc
     5761 ccagactctg aaggaaacat cctttaatca ggcctatggt cgagatttaa tggaggccca
     5821 agagtggtgc aggaagtaca tgaaatcagg gaatgtcaag gacctcctcc aagcctggga
     5881 cctctattat catgtgttcc gacgaatctc acccaagaaa aagcggaagg tgtgagaatt
     5941 cctgtgcctt ctagttgcca gccatctgtt gtttgcccct cccccgtgcc ttccttgacc
     6001 ctggaaggtg ccactcccac tgtcctttcc taataaaatg aggaaattgc atcgcattgt
     6061 ctgagtaggt gtcattctat tctggggggt ggggtggggc aggacagcaa gggggaggat
     6121 tgggaagaca atagcaggca tgctggggat gcggtgggct ctatggcttc tgaggcggaa
     6181 agaaccagct ggggctctag ggggtatccc cacgcgccct gtagcgtgta ccgctgggag
     6241 ttcgtagacg gaaacaaacg cagaatccaa gcgcggccgc ccaggataca tagattacca
     6301 caactccgag cccttccacc gctagcgcac tcctcaggtg caggctgcct atcagaaggt
     6361 ggtggctggt gtggccaatg ccctggctca caaataccac tgagatcttt ttccctctgc
     6421 caaaaattat ggggacatca tgaagcccct tgagcatctg acttctggct aataaaggaa
     6481 atttattttc attgcaatag tgtgttggaa ttttttgtgt ctctcactcg gaaggacata
     6541 tgggagggca aatcatttaa aacatcagaa tgagtatttg gtttagagtt tggcaacata
     6601 tgcccatatg ctggctgcca tgaacaaagg ttggctataa agaggtcatc agtatatgaa
     6661 acagccccct gctgtccatt ccttattcca tagaaaagcc ttgacttgag gttagatttt
     6721 ttttatattt tgttttgtgt tatttttttc tttaacatcc ctaaaatttt ccttacatgt
     6781 tttactagcc agatttttcc tcctctcctg actactccca gtcatagctg tccctcttct
     6841 cttatggaga tccctcgacc tgcag
//
