[The description below was written by a language model from this plasmid's Addgene catalogue record and the feature table of its GenBank file.]
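Description:
pBW1346_pCAG-PV1-PhiC31-N428-L1-FRB-NLS-BGHpA is a 6,865 bp mammalian expression plasmid built on the pCAGGS backbone that encodes one half of a chemically inducible split PhiC31 integrase. It is propagated in E. coli through a high-copy ColE1/pUC-type origin and selected with ampicillin via the beta-lactamase gene. The backbone also carries remnants of the lac promoter/operator region, an SV40 origin, and an SV40 polyadenylation signal, which are not part of the main expression unit.

Expression is driven by the CAG promoter, annotated here as its three components: the CMV immediate-early enhancer, the chicken beta-actin promoter, and a chimeric beta-actin/beta-globin intron. These are followed by a Kozak consensus sequence. The open reading frame encodes PhiC31 integrase from its N-terminus through amino acid 428. This segment is not annotated in the feature table, but it would correspond to the unannotated region between the Kozak sequence and FRB. According to the construct name, it is joined through a linker (L1) to an FRB domain, followed by an SV40 large T antigen nuclear localization signal. The feature table identifies the FRB as the T2098L mutant, which can bind rapamycin analogues such as AP21967. Transcription terminates at a bovine growth hormone poly(A) signal, and the native pCAGGS rabbit beta-globin poly(A) lies further downstream.

FRB acts as a chemically induced dimerization domain, so this fragment alone is expected to be inactive. It is presumably intended for co-expression with a complementary C-terminal integrase fragment fused to FRB's binding partner, although the record does not describe that partner construct. Adding the dimerizing ligand would then reconstitute recombinase activity, giving drug-controlled site-specific recombination in mammalian cells for synthetic biology applications.
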