Addgene plasmid #108793: pBW1346_pCAG-PV1-PhiC31-N428-L1-FRB-NLS-BGHpA
Purpose: Expresses N-terminus to aa428 of PhiC31 integrase fused to FRB CID
Depositing lab: Wilson Wong. Depositing organization: Boston University Main Campus. Publication: High-performance chemical- and light-inducible recombinases in mammalian cells and mice. Weinberg BH, Cho JH, Agarwal Y, Pham NTH, Caraballo LD, Walkosz M, Ortega C, Trexler M, Tague N, Law B, Benman WKJ, Letendre J, Beal J, Wong WW. Nat Commun. 2019 Oct 24;10(1):4845. doi: 10.1038/s41467-019-12800-7. PubMed 31649244.
Backbone
  Vector backbone: pCAGGS
  Vector type: Mammalian Expression, Cre/Lox, Synthetic Biology
Growth in bacteria
  Bacterial resistance: Ampicillin, 100 μg/mL
  Growth temperature: 37°C
  Growth strain: NEB Stable
  Copy number: High Copy
Gene/Insert
  Gene/Insert name: PhiC31 integrase fragment N-terminus to aa428
  Species: Synthetic
  Promoter: pCAG
  Tag / fusion protein: FRB,NLS (C terminal on insert)
  Cloning method: Restriction Enzyme; 5′ cloning site MluI (not destroyed); 3′ cloning site BspEI (not destroyed)
Terms and licenses: Academic/Nonprofit Terms; Industry Terms: Not Available to Industry
Depositor comments: Please visit https://www.biorxiv.org/content/10.1101/747121v1 for bioRxiv preprint.
How to cite: pBW1346_pCAG-PV1-PhiC31-N428-L1-FRB-NLS-BGHpA was a gift from Wilson Wong (Addgene plasmid # 108793 ; http://n2t.net/addgene:108793 ; RRID:Addgene_108793)
