>Addgene plasmid #108793 | pBW1346_pCAG-PV1-PhiC31-N428-L1-FRB-NLS-BGHpA | addgene partial sequence | sequence record 217429 | Addgene Partial NGS Result
TGCACCCCCCTCCCCGAGTTGCTGAGCACGGCCCGGCTTCGGGTGCGGGGCTCCGTACGGGGCGTGGCGC
GGGGCTCGCCGTGCCGGGCGGGGGGTGGCGGCAGGTGGGGGTGCCGGGCGGGGCGGGGCCGCCTCGGGCC
GGGGAGGGCTCGGGGGAGGGGCGCGGCGGCCCCCGGAGCGCCGGCGGCTGTCGAGGCGCGGCGAGCCGCA
GCCATTGCCTTTTATGGTAATCGTGCGAGAGGGCGCAGGGACTTCCTTTGTCCCAAATCTGTGCGGAGCC
GAAATCTGGGAGGCGCCGCCGCACCCCCTCTAGCGGGCGCGGGGCGAAGCGGTGCGGCGCCGGCAGGAAG
GAAATGGGCGGGGAGGGCCTTCGTGCGTCGCCGCGCCGCCGTCCCCTTCTCCCTCTCCAGCCTCGGGGCT
GTCCGCGGGGGGACGGCTGCCTTCGGGGGGGACGGGGCAGGGCGGGGTTCGGCTTCTGGCGTGTGACCGG
CGGCTCTAGAGCCTCTGCTAACCATGTTCATGCCTTCTTCTTTTTCCTACAGCTCCTGGGCAACGTGCTG
GTTATTGTGCTGTCTCATCATTTTGGCAAAGAATTGATTAATTCGAGCGAAGGCGCGCCCATTACTCGCA
TCCATTCTCAGGCTGTCTCGTCTCGTCTCGCACGCGTGCCGCCACCATGGATACCTACGCCGGAGCCTAC
GACAGACAGAGCCGGGAGAGAGAGAACAGCAGCGCCGCCAGCCCCGCCACCCAGAGAAGCGCCAACGAGG
ATAAGGCCGCCGATCTGCAGAGAGAGGTGGAGAGGGACGGCGGCAGATTCAGATTTGTGGGCCACTTCAG
CGAGGCCCCTGGCACCAGCGCCTTCGGCACCGCCGAGAGACCCGAGTTCGAGAGAATCCTGAACGAGTGT
AGGGCCGGCAGGCTGAACATGATCATCGTGTACGACGTGTCCCGGTTCAGCAGGCTGAAGGTGATGGACG
CCATCCCTATCGTGTCCGAGCTGCTGGCCCTGGGCGTGACCATCGTGTCCACCCAGGAAGGCGTCTTTAG
ACAGGGCAACGTGATGGACCTGATCCACCTGATCATGAGGCTGGACGCCAGCCACAAGGAGAGCAGCCTG
AAGAGCGCCAAGATCCTGGACACCAAGAACCTGCAGAGGGAGCTGGGCGGCTATGTGGGCGGCAAGGCCC
CCTACGGCTTCGAGCTGGTGTCCGAGACCAAGGAGATCACCCGGAACGGCAGGATGGTGAACGTGGTGAT
CAACAAGCTGGCCCACAGCACCACCCCCCTGACCGGCCCCTTCGAGTTTGAGCCCGACGTGATCAGGTGG
TGGTGGCGGGAGATCAAGACCCACAAGCACCTGCCTTTCAAGCCCGGCAGCCAGGCCGCCATCCACCCCG
GCAGCATCACCGGCCTGTGTAAGAGAATGGACGCCGACGCCGTGCCCACCAGAGGCGAGACCATCGGCAA
GAAAACCGCCAGCAGCGCCTGGGACCCCGCCACCGTGATGAGAATCCTGAGGGACCCTAGGATCGCCGGC
TTCGCCGCCGAGGTGATCTACAAGAAGAAGCCCGACGGCACCCCCACCACCAAGATCGAGGGCTACAGAA
TCCAGAGAGACCCCATCACCCTGAGACCTGTGGAGCTGGACTGTGGCCCTATCATCGAGCCTGCCGAGTG
GTACGAGCTGCAGGCCTGGCTGGACGGCAGAGGCAGAGGCAAGGGCCTGAGCAGAGGCCAGGCCATCCTG
AGCGCCATGGACAAGCTGTACTGTGAGTGTGGCGCCGTGATGACCAGCAAGAGAGGCGAGGAGAGCATCA
AGGACAGCTACCGGTGCCGGAGAAGAAAGGTGGTGGACCCCAGCGCCCCTGGCCAGCACGAGGGCACCTG
TAATGTGAGCATGGCCGCCCTGGACAAGTTCGTGGCCGAGCGGATCTTCAACAAGATCCGGCACGCCGAG
TCCGGAGGGTCTGGCTCCGGATCAAGTGGTGGCAGCGGTACCATCCTCTGGCATGAGATGTGGCATGAAG
GCCTGGAAGAGGCATCTCGTTTGTACTTTGGGGAAAGGAACGTGAAAGGCATGTTTGAGGTGCTGGAGCC
CTTGCATGCTATGATGGAACGGGGCCCCCAGACTCTGAAGGAAACATCCTTTAATCAGGCCTATGGTCGA
GATTTAATGGAGGCCCAAGAGTGGTGCAGGAAGTACATGAAATCAGGGAATGTCAAGGACCTCCTCCAAG
CCTGGGACCTCTATTATCATGTGTTCCGACGAATCTCACCCAAGAAAAAGCGGAAGGTGTGAGAATTCCT
GTGCCTTCTAGTTGCCAGCCATCTGTTGTTTGCCCCTCCCCCGTGCCTTCCTTGACCCTGGAAGGTGCCA
CTCCCACTGTCCTTTCCTAATAAAATGAGGAAATTGCATCGCATTGTCTGAGTAGGTGTCATTCTATTCT
GGGGGGTGGGGTGGGGCAGGACAGCAAGGGGGAGGATTGGGAAGACAATAGCAGGCATGCTGGGGATGCG
GTGGGCTCTATGGCTTCTGAGGCGGAAAGAACCAGCTGGGGCTCTAGGGGGTATCCCCACGCGCCCTGTA
GCGTGTACCGCTGGGAGTTCGTAGACGGAAACAAACGCAGAATCCAAGCGCGGCCGCCCAGGATACATAG
ATTACCACAACTCCGAGCCCTTCCACCGCTAGCGCACTCCTCAGGTGCAGGCTGCCTATCAGAAGGTGGT
GGCTGGTGTGGCCAATGCCCTGGCTCACAAATACCACTGAGATCTTTTTCCCTCTGCCAAAAATTATGGG
GACATCATGAAGCCCCTTGAGCATCTGACTTCTGGCTAATAAAGGAAATTTATTTTCATTGCAATAGTGT
GTTGGAATTTTTTGTGTCTCTCACTCGGAAGGACATATGGGAGGGCAAATCATTTAAAACATCAGAATGA
GTATTTGGTTTAGAGTTTGGCAACATATGCCCATATGCTGGCTGCCATGAACAAAGGTTGGCTATAAAGA
GGTCATCAGTATATGAAACAGCCCCCTGCTGTCCATTCCTTATTCCATAGAAAAGCCTTGACTTGAGGTT
AGATTTTTTTTATATTTTGTTTTGTGTTATTTTTTTCTTTAACATCCCTAAAATTTTCCTTACATGTTTT
ACTAGCCAGATTTTTCCTCCTCTCCTGACTACTCCCAGTCATAGCTGTCCCTCTTCTCTTATGGAGATCC
CTCGACCTGCAGCCCAAGCTTGGCGTAATCATGGTCATAGCTGTTTCCTGTGTGAAATTGTTATCCGCTC
ACAATTCCACACAACATACGAGCCGGAAGCATAAAGTGTAAAGCCTGGGGTGCCTAATGAGTGAGCTAAC
TCACATTAATTGCGTTGCGCTCACTGCCCGCTTTCCAGTCGGGAAACCTGTCGTGCCAGCGGATCCGCAT
CTCAATTAGTCAGCAACCATAGTCCCGCCCCTAACTCCGCCCAGTTCCGCCCATTCTCCGCCCCATGGCT
GACTAATTTTTTTTATTTATGCAGAGGCCGAGGCCGCCTCGGCCTCTGAGCTATTCCAGAAGTAGTGAGG
AGGCTTTTTTGGAGGCCTAGGCTTTTGCAAAAAGCTAACTTGTTTATTGCAGCTTATAATGGTTACAAAT
AAAGCAATAGCATCACAAATTTCACAAATAAAGCATTTTTTTCACTGCATTCTAGTTGTGGTTTGTCCAA
ACTCATCAATGTATCTTATCATGTCTGGATCCGCTGCATTAATGAATCGGCCAACGCGCGGGGAGAGGCG
GTTTGCGTATTGGGCGCTCTTCCGCTTCCTCGCTCACTGACTCGCTGCGCTCGGTCGTTCGGCTGCGGCG
AGCGGTATCAGCTCACTCAAAGGCGGTAATACGGTTATCCACAGAATCAGGGGATAACGCAGGAAAGAAC
ATGTGAGCAAAAGGCCAGCAAAAGGCCAGGAACCGTAAAAAGGCCGCGTTGCTGGCGTTTTTCCATAGGC
TCCGCCCCCCTGACGAGCATCACAAAAATCGACGCTCAAGTCAGAGGTGGCGAAACCCGACAGGACTATA
AAGATACCAGGCGTTTCCCCCTGGAAGCTCCCTCGTGCGCTCTCCTGTTCCGACCCTGCCGCTTACCGGA
TACCTGTCCGCCTTTCTCCCTTCGGGAAGCGTGGCGCTTTCTCATAGCTCACGCTGTAGGTATCTCAGTT
CGGTGTAGGTCGTTCGCTCCAAGCTGGGCTGTGTGCACGAACCCCCCGTTCAGCCCGACCGCTGCGCCTT
ATCCGGTAACTATCGTCTTGAGTCCAACCCGGTAAGACACGACTTATCGCCACTGGCAGCAGCCACTGGT
AACAGGATTAGCAGAGCGAGGTATGTAGGCGGTGCTACAGAGTTCTTGAAGTGGTGGCCTAACTACGGCT
ACACTAGAAGAACAGTATTTGGTATCTGCGCTCTGCTGAAGCCAGTTACCTTCGGAAAAAGAGTTGGTAG
CTCTTGATCCGGCAAACAAACCACCGCTGGTAGCGGTGGTTTTTTTGTTTGCAAGCAGCAGATTACGCGC
AGAAAAAAAGGATCTCAAGAAGATCCTTTGATCTTTTCTACGGGGTCTGACGCTCAGTGGAACGAAAACT
CACGTTAAGGGATTTTGGTCATGAGATTATCAAAAAGGATCTTCACCTAGATCCTTTTAAATTAAAAATG
AAGTTTTAAATCAATCTAAAGTATATATGAGTAAACTTGGTCTGACAGTTACCAATGCTTAATCAGTGAG
GCACCTATCTCAGCGATCTGTCTATTTCGTTCATCCATAGTTGCCTGACTCCCCGTCGTGTAGATAACTA
CGATACGGGAGGGCTTACCATCTGGCCCCAGTGCTGCAATGATACCGCGAGACCCACGCTCACCGGCTCC
AGATTTATCAGCAATAAACCAGCCAGCCGGAAGGGCCGAGCGCAGAAGTGGTCCTGCAACTTTATCCGCC
TCCATCCAGTCTATTAATTGTTGCCGGGAAGCTAGAGTAAGTAGTTCGCCAGTTAATAGTTTGCGCAACG
TTGTTGCCATTGCTACAGGCATCGTGGTGTCACGCTCGTCGTTTGGTATGGCTTCATTCAGCTCCGGTTC
CCAACGATCAAGGCGAGTTACATGATCCCCCATGTTGTGCAAAAAAGCGGTTAGCTCCTTCGGTCCTCCG
ATCGTTGTCAGAAGTAAGTTGGCCGCAGTGTTATCACTCATGGTTATGGCAGCACTGCATAATTCTCTTA
CTGTCATGCCATCCGTAAGATGCTTTTCTGTGACTGGTGAGTACTCAACCAAGTCATTCTGAGAATAGTG
TATGCGGCGACCGAGTTGCTCTTGCCCGGCGTCAATACGGGATAATACCGCGCCACATAGCAGAACTTTA
AAAGTGCTCATCATTGGAAAACGTTCTTCGGGGCGAAAACTCTCAAGGATCTTACCGCTGTTGAGATCCA
GTTCGATGTAACCCACTCGTGCACCCAACTGATCTTCAGCATCTTTTACTTTCACCAGCGTTTCTGGGTG
AGCAAAAACAGGAAGGCAAAATGCCGCAAAAAAGGGAATAAGGGCGACACGGAAATGTTGAATACTCATA
CTCTTCCTTTTTCAATATTATTGAAGCATTTATCAGGGTTATTGTCTCATGAGCGGATACATATTTGAAT
GTATTTAGAAAAATAAACAAATAGGGGTTCCGCGCACATTTCCCCGAAAAGTGCCACCTGGGTCGACATT
GATTATTGACTAGTTATTAATAGTAATCAATTACGGGGTCATTAGTTCATAGCCCATATATGGAGTTCCG
CGTTACATAACTTACGGTAAATGGCCCGCCTGGCTGACCGCCCAACGACCCCCGCCCATTGACGTCAATA
ATGACGTATGTTCCCATAGTAACGCCAATAGGGACTTTCCATTGACGTCAATGGGTGGAGTATTTACGGT
AAACTGCCCACTTGGCAGTACATCAAGTGTATCATATGCCAAGTACGCCCCCTATTGACGTCAATGACGG
TAAATGGCCCGCCTGGCATTATGCCCAGTACATGACCTTATGGGACTTTCCTACTTGGCAGTACATCTAC
GTATTAGTCATCGCTATTACCATGGTCGAGGTGAGCCCCACGTTCTGCTTCACTCTCCCCATCTCCCCCC
CCTCCCCACCCCCAATTTTGTATTTATTTATTTTTTAATTATTTTGTGCAGCGATGGGGGCGGGGGGG
